Addgene plasmid #242787: pAAV-BD-hSynTet-TRE-DIO-mNeonGreen-HSV
Purpose: Bidirectional AAV transfer plasmid expressing hSyn-tTA and TRE-FLEX-mNeonGreen-HSV in the other direction.
Depositing lab: Andrew Payne. Depositing organization: E11 Bio, Convergent Research.
Backbone
  Vector backbone: pAAV-CAG-GFP (Addgene Plasmid 37825)
  Backbone manufacturer: Edward Boyden
  Vector type: AAV
Growth in bacteria
  Bacterial resistance: Ampicillin, 100 μg/mL
  Growth temperature: 30°C
  Growth strain: NEB Stable
  Copy number: High Copy
Gene/Insert 1
  Gene/Insert name: mNeonGreen
  Species: Synthetic
  Promoter: TRE
  Tag / fusion protein: HSV (C terminal on insert)
  Cloning method: Gibson Cloning
  Sequencing primers: 5′ n/a
Gene/Insert 2
  Gene/Insert name: tTA-Advanced
  Species: Synthetic
  Promoter: hSyn
  Cloning method: Gibson Cloning
  Sequencing primers: 5′ n/a
Terms and licenses: Academic/Nonprofit Terms; Industry Terms: Not Available to Industry
Depositor comments: Please visit https://doi.org/10.1101/2025.09.26.678648 for bioRxiv preprint.
How to cite: pAAV-BD-hSynTet-TRE-DIO-mNeonGreen-HSV was a gift from Andrew Payne (Addgene plasmid # 242787 ; http://n2t.net/addgene:242787 ; RRID:Addgene_242787)
