[The description below was written by a language model from this plasmid's Addgene catalogue record and pLannotate feature annotations shown in this document.]
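Description:
pAAV-BD-hSynTet-TRE-DIO-mNeonGreen-HSV is a 6.9 kb AAV transfer plasmid built on the pAAV-CAG-GFP backbone and used to package a bidirectional, two-cassette genome between AAV2 inverted terminal repeats. In bacteria it is maintained by a high-copy ColE1/pUC-type origin and selected with ampicillin through the β-lactamase gene; an f1 origin is also present. One ITR is annotated in full, while the other is detected only as short fragments.

The two expression units diverge from a central promoter region. In one direction, the neuron-specific human synapsin I promoter drives tTA-Advanced, terminated by an SV40 polyadenylation signal. The automated annotation labels this coding sequence as an rtTA3 fragment with VP16-derived minimal activation domains, which probably reflects sequence similarity among Tet transactivators; the catalogue entry identifies it as the tTA form. In the opposite direction, a Tet-responsive promoter made of repeated tet operator elements and a minimal promoter drives a Cre-dependent DIO/FLEX cassette, followed by WPRE to enhance transcript expression and an hGH polyadenylation signal. Within that cassette, mNeonGreen carrying a C-terminal HSV epitope tag is flanked by opposing loxP and lox2272 pairs and lies in the inverted orientation relative to the TRE. Cre recombination flips the coding sequence and locks it in the sense orientation.

Reporter expression therefore requires both neuronal synapsin promoter activity, which supplies the transactivator, and Cre. The tTA step amplifies the output and should make it suppressible by doxycycline. The design suits bright fluorescent and epitope-based labelling of Cre-defined neurons, although the record does not specify an application beyond this expression arrangement.
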