Features (pLannotate 1.2.2; 35 found; start..end, strand, type, name):
    249..353     -  promoter       AmpR promoter: bla
    448..483     +  CDS            rop (fragment): Rop protein, which maintains plasmids at low copy number; rop
    585..634     +  misc_feature   bom (fragment): basis of mobility region from pBR322
    635..1090    -  rep_origin     f1 ori (sequence partly withheld): f1 bacteriophage origin of replication; arrow indicates direction of (+) strand synthesis
   1109..1160    +  misc_feature   bom (fragment): basis of mobility region from pBR322
   1165..1305    -  repeat_region  AAV2 ITR: inverted terminal repeat of adeno-associated virus serotype 2 inverted
   1345..1821    -  polyA_signal   hGH poly(A) signal: human growth hormone polyadenylation signal
   1853..2441    -  misc_feature   WPRE: woodchuck hepatitis virus posttranscriptional regulatory element
   2441..2465    -  misc_feature   MCS (fragment): pBluescript multiple cloning site
   2466..2499    +  protein_bind   loxP: Cre-mediated recombination occurs in the 8-bp core sequence (GCATACAT). Cre recombinase
   2500..2549    +  intron         β-globin intron (fragment): internally truncated intron from human β-globin
   2550..2583    +  protein_bind   lox2272: Cre-mediated recombination occurs in the 8-bp core sequence (GGATACTT). lox2272 sites are compatible with each other, but incompatible with loxP or loxN sites (Lee and Saito, 1988). Cre recombinase
   2596..3297    +  CDS            mNeonGreen: mNeonGreen is a basic (constitutively fluorescent) green/yellow fluorescent protein published in 2013, derived from Branchiostoma lanceolatum. It is reported to be a very rapidly-maturing monomer with moderate acid sensitivity.
   3446..3479    -  protein_bind   loxP: Cre-mediated recombination occurs in the 8-bp core sequence (GCATACAT). Cre recombinase
   3480..3529    +  intron         β-globin intron (fragment): internally truncated intron from human β-globin
   3530..3563    -  protein_bind   lox2272: Cre-mediated recombination occurs in the 8-bp core sequence (GGATACTT). lox2272 sites are compatible with each other, but incompatible with loxP or loxN sites (Lee and Saito, 1988). Cre recombinase
   3570..3587    -  misc_feature   MCS (fragment): pUC18/19 multiple cloning site
   3654..3699    -  promoter       TRE3GV promoter (fragment): 3rd-generation Tet-responsive promoter that can be activated by binding of Tet-On® 3G, optimized for retroviral and lentiviral vectors
   3707..3727    -  promoter       tight TRE promoter (fragment): Tet-responsive promoter PTight, consisting of seven tet operator sequences followed by the minimal CMV promoter
   3744..3764    -  promoter       tight TRE promoter (fragment): Tet-responsive promoter PTight, consisting of seven tet operator sequences followed by the minimal CMV promoter
   3781..3801    -  promoter       tight TRE promoter (fragment): Tet-responsive promoter PTight, consisting of seven tet operator sequences followed by the minimal CMV promoter
   3818..3838    -  promoter       tight TRE promoter (fragment): Tet-responsive promoter PTight, consisting of seven tet operator sequences followed by the minimal CMV promoter
   3855..3875    -  promoter       tight TRE promoter (fragment): Tet-responsive promoter PTight, consisting of seven tet operator sequences followed by the minimal CMV promoter
   3892..3912    -  promoter       tight TRE promoter (fragment): Tet-responsive promoter PTight, consisting of seven tet operator sequences followed by the minimal CMV promoter
   3929..3949    -  promoter       tight TRE promoter (fragment): Tet-responsive promoter PTight, consisting of seven tet operator sequences followed by the minimal CMV promoter
   3966..3986    -  promoter       tight TRE promoter (fragment): Tet-responsive promoter PTight, consisting of seven tet operator sequences followed by the minimal CMV promoter
   4028..4407    +  promoter       hSyn promoter (fragment): human synapsin I promoter; confers neuron-specific expression (Kügler et al., 2003)
   4408..4437    -  misc_feature   MCS (fragment): pBluescript multiple cloning site
   4441..5138    +  CDS            rtTA3 (fragment): reverse tetracycline transactivator 3 activates expression from Tet-responsive promoters in the presence of doxycycline
   5068..5178    +  CDS            VP48: 3 tandem repeats of the minimal activation domain of herpes simplex virus VP16 (Cheng et al., 2013)
   5211..5332    -  polyA_signal   SV40 poly(A) signal: SV40 polyadenylation signal
   5377..5404    -  repeat_region  AAV2 ITR (fragment): inverted terminal repeat of adeno-associated virus serotype 2 inverted
   5433..5460    -  repeat_region  AAV2 ITR (fragment): inverted terminal repeat of adeno-associated virus serotype 2 inverted
   5533..6121    -  rep_origin     ori: high-copy-number ColE1/pMB1/pBR322/pUC origin of replication
   6292..248     -  CDS            AmpR (across the origin): β-lactamase; bla; confers resistance to ampicillin, carbenicillin, and related antibiotics
>Addgene plasmid #242787 | pAAV-BD-hSynTet-TRE-DIO-mNeonGreen-HSV | addgene full sequence | sequence record 486973 | Addgene NGS Result
TCAATACGGGATAATACCGCGCCACATAGCAGAACTTTAAAAGTGCTCATCATTGGAAAACGTTCTTCGG
GGCGAAAACTCTCAAGGATCTTACCGCTGTTGAGATCCAGTTCGATGTAACCCACTCGTGCACCCAACTG
ATCTTCAGCATCTTTTACTTTCACCAGCGTTTCTGGGTGAGCAAAAACAGGAAGGCAAAATGCCGCAAAA
AAGGGAATAAGGGCGACACGGAAATGTTGAATACTCATACTCTTCCTTTTTCAATATTATTGAAGCATTT
ATCAGGGTTATTGTCTCATGAGCGGATACATATTTGAATGTATTTAGAAAAATAAACAAATAGGGGTTCC
GCGCACATTTCCCCGAAAAGTGCCACCTGACGTCTAAGAAACCATTATTATCATGACATTAACCTATAAA
AATAGGCGTATCACGAGGCCCTTTCGTCTCGCGCGTTTCGGTGATGACGGTGAAAACCTCTGACACATGC
AGCTCCCGGAGACGGTCACAGCTTGTCTGTAAGCGGATGCCGGGAGCAGACAAGCCCGTCAGGGCGCGTC
AGCGGGTGTTGGCGGGTGTCGGGGCTGGCTTAACTATGCGGCATCAGAGCAGATTGTACTGAGAGTGCAC
CATAAAATTGTAAACGTTAATATTTTGTTAAAATTCGCGTTAAATTTTTGTTAAATCAGCTCATTTTTTA
ACCAATAGACCGAAATCGGCAAAATCCCTTATAAATCAAAAGAATAGCCCGAGATAGAGT
[37 nt withheld, positions 761-797]
AAAGAACGTGGACTCCAACGTCAAAGG
[141 nt withheld, positions 825-965]
G
[46 nt withheld, positions 967-1012]
A
[95 nt withheld, positions 1014-1108]
TATGCGGTGTGAAATACCGCACAGATGCGTAAGGAGAAAATACCGCATCAGGCGCCCCTGCAGGCAGCTG
CGCGCTCGCTCGCTCACTGAGGCCGCCCGGGCAAAGCCCGGGCGTCGGGCGACCTTTGGTCGCCCGGCCT
CAGTGAGCGAGCGAGCGCGCAGAGAGGGAGTGGCCAACTCCATCACTAGGGGTTCCTGCGGCCGCTCGGT
CCGCACGTGGTTACCTACAAAATCAGAAGGACAGGGAAGGGAGCAGTGGTTCACGCCTGTAATCCCAGCA
ATTTGGGAGGCCAAGGTGGGTAGATCACCTGAGATTAGGAGTTGGAGACCAGCCTGGCCAATATGGTGAA
ACCCCGTCTCTACCAAAAAAACAAAAATTAGCTGAGCCTGGTCATGCATGCCTGGAATCCCAACAACTCG
GGAGGCTGAGGCAGGAGAATCGCTTGAACCCAGGAGGCGGAGATTGCAGTGAGCCAAGATTGTGCCACTG
CACTCCAGCTTGGTTCCCAATAGACCCCGCAGGCCCTACAGGTTGTCTTCCCAACTTGCCCCTTGCTCCA
TACCACCCCCCTCCACCCCATAATATTATAGAAGGACACCTAGTCAGACAAAATGATGCAACTTAATTTT
ATTAGGACAAGGCTGGTGGGCACTGGAGTGGCAACTTCCAGGGCCAGGAGAGGCACTGGGGAGGGGTCAC
AGGGATGCCACCCGTAGATCTCTCGAGCAGCGCTCGGTATCGATGCGGGGAGGCGGCCCAAAGGGAGATC
CGACTCGTCTGAGGGCGAAGGCGAAGACGCGGAAGAGGCCGCAGAGCCGGCAGCAGGCCGCGGGAAGGAA
GGTCCGCTGGATTGAGGGCCGAAGGGACGTAGCAGAAGGACGTCCCGCGCAGAATCCAGGTGGCAACATA
GGCGAGCAGCCAAGGAAAGGACGATGATTTCCCCGACAACACCACGGAATTGTCAGTGCCCAACAGCCGA
GCCCCTGTCCAGCAGCGGGCAAGGCAGGCGGCGATGAGTTCCGCCGTGGCAATAGGGAGGGGGAAAGCGA
AAGTCCCGGAAAGGAGCTGACAGGTGGTGGCAATGCCCCAACCAGTGGGGGTTGCGTCAGCAAACACAGT
GCACACCACGCCACGTTGCCTGACAACGGGCCACAACTCCTCATAAAGAGACAGCAACCAGGATTTATAC
AAGGAGGAGAAAATGAAAGCCATACGGGAAGCAATAGCATGATACAAAGGCATTAAAGCAGCGTATCCAC
ATAGCGTAAAAGGAGCAACATAGTTAAGAATACCAGTCAATCTTTCACAAATTTTGTAATCCAGAGGTTG
ATTATCGATAAGCTTGATATCGAATTCATAACTTCGTATAGCATACATTATACGAAGTTATTCTTTGCAC
CATTCTAAAGAATAACAGTGATAATTTCTGGGTTAAGGCAAATAACTTCGTATAGGATACTTTATACGAA
GTTATGCTAGCGCCACCATGGTGAGCAAGGGCGAGGAGGATAACATGGCCTCTCTCCCAGCGACACATGA
GTTACACATCTTTGGCTCCATCAACGGTGTGGACTTTGACATGGTGGGTCAGGGCACCGGCAATCCAAAT
GATGGTTATGAGGAGTTAAACCTGAAGTCCACCAAGGGTGACCTCCAGTTCTCCCCCTGGATTCTGGTCC
CTCATATCGGGTATGGCTTCCATCAGTACCTGCCCTACCCTGACGGGATGTCGCCTTTCCAGGCCGCCAT
GGTAGATGGCTCCGGATACCAAGTCCATCGCACAATGCAGTTTGAAGATGGTGCCTCCCTTACTGTTAAC
TACCGCTACACCTACGAGGGAAGCCACATCAAAGGAGAGGCCCAGGTGAAGGGGACTGGTTTCCCTGCTG
ACGGTCCTGTGATGACCAACTCGCTGACCGCTGCGGACTGGTGCAGGTCGAAGAAGACTTACCCCAACGA
CAAAACCATCATCAGTACCTTTAAGTGGAGTTACACCACTGGAAATGGCAAGCGCTACCGGAGCACTGCG
CGGACCACCTACACCTTTGCCAAGCCAATGGCGGCTAACTATCTGAAGAACCAGCCGATGTACGTGTTCC
GTAAGACGGAGCTCAAGCACTCCAAGACCGAGCTCAACTTCAAGGAGTGGCAAAAGGCCTTTACCGATGT
GATGGGCATGGACGAGCTGGGCGGTAGCCAGCCAGAATTGGCCCCCGAAGACCCTGAGGACTAAGAATTC
TTCAGTAGGACTGGTCGCTGTCCAAAGGTTCTTCGTAACGCCAGGTCAAGCTTATCGATAATCAAAGTAA
GAATTCCTTGGACAAGTGAGGCGCGCCATAACTTCGTATAATGTATGCTATACGAAGTTATTAAGAGGTT
TCATATTGCTAATAGCAGCTACAATCCAGCTACCATTCTGCATAACTTCGTATAAAGTATCCTATACGAA
GTTATTCCGGAGTCGACTCTAGAGGATCCGGTACCGGATCCAGGCTGGATCGGTCCCGGTGTCTTCTATG
GAGGTCAAAACAGCGTGGATGGCGTCTCCAGGCGATCTGACGGTTCACTAAACGAGCTCTGCTTATATAG
GGGGTAGCTTCTCTATCACTGATAGGGAGCTCGAGACGTGTCGACTTCTCTATCACTGATAGGGAGACGT
TCTAGACGTACCTTCTCTATCACTGATAGGGAGCTCGAGACGTGTCGACTTCTCTATCACTGATAGGGAG
ACGTTCTAGACGTACCTTCTCTATCACTGATAGGGAGCTCGAGACGTGTCGACTTCTCTATCACTGATAG
GGAGACGTTCTAGACGTACCTTCTCTATCACTGATAGGGAGCTCGAGACGTGTCGACTTCTCTATCACTG
ATAGGGAGACGTCAGGTGGCACTTGATACTGCAGAGGGCCCTGCGTATGAGTGCAAGTGGGTTTTAGGAC
CAGGATGAGGCGGGGTGGGGGTGCCTACCTGACGACCGACCCCGACCCACTGGACAAGCACCCAACCCCC
ATTCCCCAAATTGCGCATCCCCTATCAGAGAGGGGGAGGGGAAACAGGATGCGGCGAGGCGCGTGCGCAC
TGCCAGCTTCAGCACCGCGGACAGTGCCTTCGCCCCCGCCTGGCGGCGCGCGCCACCGCCGCCTCAGCAC
TGAAGGCGCGCTGACGTCACTCGCCGGTCCCCCGCAAACTCCCCTTCCCGGCCACCTTGGTCGCGTCCGC
GCCGCCGCCGGCCCAGCCGGACCGCACCACGCGAGGCGCGAGATAGGGGGGCACGGGCGCGACCATCTGC
GCTGCGGCGGACGGTATCGATAAGCTTGATATCGAATTCACCATGTCTAGACTGGACAAGAGCAAAGTCA
TAAACTCTGCTCTGGAATTACTCAATGAAGTCGGTATCGAAGGCCTGACGACAAGGAAACTCGCTCAAAA
GCTGGGAGTTGAGCAGCCTACCCTGTACTGGCACGTGAAGAACAAGCGGGCCCTGCTCGATGCCCTGGCA
ATCGAGATGCTGGACAGGCATCATACCCACTTCTGCCCCCTGGAAGGCGAGTCATGGCAAGACTTTCTGC
GGAACAACGCCAAGTCATTCCGCTGTGCTCTCCTCTCACATCGCGACGGGGCTAAAGTGCATCTCGGCAC
CCGCCCAACAGAGAAACAGTACGAAACCCTGGAAAATCAGCTCGCGTTCCTGTGTCAGCAAGGCTTCTCC
CTGGAGAACGCACTGTACGCTCTGTCCGCCGTGGGCCACTTTACACTGGGCTGCGTATTGGAGGATCAGG
AGCATCAAGTAGCAAAAGAGGAAAGAGAGACACCTACCACCGATTCTATGCCCCCACTTCTGAGACAAGC
AATTGAGCTGTTCGACCATCAGGGAGCCGAACCTGCCTTCCTTTTCGGCCTGGAACTAATCATATGTGGC
CTGGAGAAACAGCTAAAGTGCGAAAGCGGCGGGCCGGCCGACGCCCTTGACGATTTTGACTTAGACATGC
TCCCAGCCGATGCCCTTGACGACTTTGACCTTGATATGCTGCCTGCTGACGCTCTTGACGATTTTGACCT
TGACATGCTCCCCGGGTAACTAAGTAAGGATCTCAGACATGATAAGATACATTGATGAGTTTGGACAAAC
CACAACTAGAATGCAGTGAAAAAAATGCTTTATTTGTGAAATTTGTGATGCTATTGCTTTATTTGTAACC
ATTATAAGCTGCAATAAACAAGTTTGCGGCCGCAGGAACCCCTAGTGATGGAGTTGGCCACTCCCTCTCT
GCGCGCTCGCTCGCTCACTGAGGCCGGGCGACCAAAGGTCGCCCGACGCCCGGGCGGCCTCAGTGAGCGA
GCGAGCGCGCAGCTGCCTGCAGGACATGTGAGCAAAAGGCCAGCAAAAGGCCAGGAACCGTAAAAAGGCC
GCGTTGCTGGCGTTTTTCCATAGGCTCCGCCCCCCTGACGAGCATCACAAAAATCGACGCTCAAGTCAGA
GGTGGCGAAACCCGACAGGACTATAAAGATACCAGGCGTTTCCCCCTGGAAGCTCCCTCGTGCGCTCTCC
TGTTCCGACCCTGCCGCTTACCGGATACCTGTCCGCCTTTCTCCCTTCGGGAAGCGTGGCGCTTTCTCAT
AGCTCACGCTGTAGGTATCTCAGTTCGGTGTAGGTCGTTCGCTCCAAGCTGGGCTGTGTGCACGAACCCC
CCGTTCAGCCCGACCGCTGCGCCTTATCCGGTAACTATCGTCTTGAGTCCAACCCGGTAAGACACGACTT
ATCGCCACTGGCAGCAGCCACTGGTAACAGGATTAGCAGAGCGAGGTATGTAGGCGGTGCTACAGAGTTC
TTGAAGTGGTGGCCTAACTACGGCTACACTAGAAGAACAGTATTTGGTATCTGCGCTCTGCTGAAGCCAG
TTACCTTCGGAAAAAGAGTTGGTAGCTCTTGATCCGGCAAACAAACCACCGCTGGTAGCGGTGGTTTTTT
TGTTTGCAAGCAGCAGATTACGCGCAGAAAAAAAGGATCTCAAGAAGATCCTTTGATCTTTTCTACGGGG
TCTGACGCTCAGTGGAACGAAAACTCACGTTAAGGGATTTTGGTCATGAGATTATCAAAAAGGATCTTCA
CCTAGATCCTTTTAAATTAAAAATGAAGTTTTAAATCAATCTAAAGTATATATGAGTAAACTTGGTCTGA
CAGTTACCAATGCTTAATCAGTGAGGCACCTATCTCAGCGATCTGTCTATTTCGTTCATCCATAGTTGCC
TGACTCCCCGTCGTGTAGATAACTACGATACGGGAGGGCTTACCATCTGGCCCCAGTGCTGCAATGATAC
CGCGAGACCCACGCTCACCGGCTCCAGATTTATCAGCAATAAACCAGCCAGCCGGAAGGGCCGAGCGCAG
AAGTGGTCCTGCAACTTTATCCGCCTCCATCCAGTCTATTAATTGTTGCCGGGAAGCTAGAGTAAGTAGT
TCGCCAGTTAATAGTTTGCGCAACGTTGTTGCCATTGCTACAGGCATCGTGGTGTCACGCTCGTCGTTTG
GTATGGCTTCATTCAGCTCCGGTTCCCAACGATCAAGGCGAGTTACATGATCCCCCATGTTGTGCAAAAA
AGCGGTTAGCTCCTTCGGTCCTCCGATCGTTGTCAGAAGTAAGTTGGCCGCAGTGTTATCACTCATGGTT
ATGGCAGCACTGCATAATTCTCTTACTGTCATGCCATCCGTAAGATGCTTTTCTGTGACTGGTGAGTACT
CAACCAAGTCATTCTGAGAATAGTGTATGCGGCGACCGAGTTGCTCTTGCCCGGCG
